>Addgene plasmid #10749 | 823 pGEX2T PTEN G129R | addgene partial sequence | sequence record 17621 | 10749 with pGEX5'
TCAATCGGATCTGGTTCGCGTGGATCATGACAGCCATCATCAAAGAGATCGTTAGCAGAAACAAAAGGAG
ATATCAAGAGGATGGATTCGACTTAGACTTGACCTATATTTATCCAAACATTATTGCTATGGGATTTCCT
GCAGAAAGACTTGAAGGCGTATACAGGAACAATATTGATGATGTAGTAAGGTTTTTGGATTCAAAGCATA
AAAACCATTACAAGATATACAATCTTTGTGCTGAAAGACATTATGACACCGCCAAATTTAATTGCAGAGT
TGCACAATATCCTTTTGAAGACCATAACCCACCACAGCTAGAACTTATCAAACCCTTTTGTGAAGATCTT
GACCAATGGCTAAGTGAAGATGACAATCATGTTGCAGCAATTCACTGTAAAGCTGGAAAGAGGCGAACTG
GTGTAATGATATGTGCATATTTATTACATCGGGGCAAATTTTTAAAGGCACAAGAGGCCCTAGATTTCTA
TGGGGAAGTAAGGACCAGAGACAAAAAGGGAGTAACTATTCCCAGTCAGAGGCGCTATGTGTATTATTAT
AGCTACCTGTTAAAGAATCATCTGGATTATAGACCAGTGGCACTGTTGTTTCACAAGATGATGTTTGAAA
CTATTCCAATGTTCAGTGGCGGAACTTGCAATCCTCAGTTTGTGGTCTGCCAGCTAAAGGTGAAGATATA
TTCCTCCAATTCAGGACCCACACGACGGGAAGACAAGTTCATGTACTTTGAGTTCCCTCAGCCGTTACCT
GTGTGTGGTGATATCAAAGTAGAGTTCTTCCACAAACAGAACAAGATGCTAAAAAAGGACAAAATGTTTC
ACTTTTGGGTAAATACATTCTTCATACCAGGACCAGAGGAAACCTCAGAAAA
