[The description below was written by a language model from this plasmid's Addgene catalogue record.]
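Description:
823 pGEX2T PTEN G129R is a bacterial expression plasmid built on the pGEX-2T backbone (about 4.9 kb without insert) for producing a mutant form of the human tumor suppressor PTEN as a glutathione S-transferase fusion in E. coli. It is maintained as a high-copy plasmid under ampicillin selection. No feature table accompanies the record, so the promoter and origin are not listed explicitly. pGEX-series vectors generally drive expression from the IPTG-inducible tac promoter, carry a lacI repressor gene, and replicate from a pBR322-type origin. pGEX-2T also encodes a thrombin cleavage site between GST and the cloning site.

The insert is an approximately 1.2 kb human PTEN coding sequence cloned between the BamHI and EcoRI sites, both of which are preserved, placing it in frame downstream of the backbone-encoded N-terminal GST tag. The GST moiety allows affinity purification of the fusion protein on glutathione resin and its use in pull-down assays. The insert carries the G129R substitution, which lies in the phosphatase catalytic signature motif of PTEN and is generally known as a tumor-associated, phosphatase-inactivating mutation.

The record does not state a specific purpose. Given the associated work linking PTEN's control of G1 progression to inhibition of the phosphatidylinositol 3-kinase/Akt pathway, the construct is most plausibly used to make recombinant catalytically defective PTEN. Such protein can serve as a negative control alongside wild-type protein in in vitro phosphatase or binding assays.
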