Addgene plasmid #10749: 823 pGEX2T PTEN G129R
Depositing lab: William Sellers. Depositing organization: Dana-Farber Cancer Institute. Publication: Regulation of G1 progression by the PTEN tumor suppressor protein is linked to inhibition of the phosphatidylinositol 3-kinase/Akt pathway. Ramaswamy S, Nakamura N, Vazquez F, Batt DB, Perera S, Roberts TM, Sellers WR. Proc Natl Acad Sci U S A. 1999 Mar 2. 96(5):2110-5. 10.1073/pnas.96.5.2110 PubMed 10051603.
Backbone
  Vector backbone: pGEX-2T
  Backbone size w/o insert (bp): 4948
  Vector type: Bacterial Expression
Growth in bacteria
  Bacterial resistance: Ampicillin, 100 μg/mL
  Growth temperature: 37°C
  Growth strain: DH5alpha
  Copy number: High Copy
Gene/Insert
  Gene/Insert name: PTEN
  Species: H. sapiens (human)
  Insert size (bp): 1200
  Mutation: G129R
  Entrez Gene: PTEN (a.k.a. 10q23del, BZS, CWS1, DEC, GLM2, MHAM, MMAC1, PTEN1, PTENbeta, TEP1)
  Tag / fusion protein: GST (N terminal on backbone)
  Cloning method: Restriction Enzyme; 5′ cloning site BamHI (not destroyed); 3′ cloning site EcoRI (not destroyed)
  Sequencing primers: 5′ pGEX-5'
Terms and licenses: Academic/Nonprofit Terms; Industry Terms: Not Available to Industry
How to cite: 823 pGEX2T PTEN G129R was a gift from William Sellers (Addgene plasmid # 10749 ; http://n2t.net/addgene:10749 ; RRID:Addgene_10749)
